Addgene plasmid #66254: CNR1-Tango
Purpose: Expression of G protein-coupled receptors for PRESTO-Tango: parallel receptorome expression and screening via transcriptional output, with transcriptional activation following arrestin translocation
Depositing lab: Bryan Roth. Depositing organization: University of North Carolina at Chapel Hill. Publication: PRESTO-Tango as an open-source resource for interrogation of the druggable human GPCRome. Kroeze WK, Sassano MF, Huang XP, Lansu K, McCorvy JD, Giguere PM, Sciaky N, Roth BL. Nat Struct Mol Biol. 2015 May;22(5):362-9. doi: 10.1038/nsmb.3014. Epub 2015 Apr 20. PubMed 25895059.
Backbone
  Vector backbone: empty Tango
  Backbone size w/o insert (bp): 6632
  Vector type: Mammalian Expression
  Selectable markers: Neomycin (select with G418)
Growth in bacteria
  Bacterial resistance: Ampicillin, 100 μg/mL
  Growth temperature: 37°C
  Growth strain: DH5alpha
  Copy number: High Copy
Gene/Insert
  Gene/Insert name: CNR1
  Species: H. sapiens (human)
  Insert size (bp): 1416
  Entrez Gene: CNR1 (a.k.a. CANN6, CB-R, CB1, CB1A, CB1K5, CB1R, CNR)
  Promoter: CMV
  Tag / fusion protein: FLAG (N terminal on backbone)
  Cloning method: Restriction Enzyme; 5′ cloning site NotI (not destroyed); 3′ cloning site XhoI (unknown if destroyed)
  Sequencing primers: 5′ CMV-F; 3′ Tet-R
Terms and licenses: Academic/Nonprofit Terms; Industry Terms: Not Available to Industry
Depositor comments: Please note: Most of the PRESTO-Tango vectors do not contain the XhoI cut site downstream of the tTA sequence and instead carry an XbaI site. If you need to perform an XhoI digest we recommend sequencing with a forward primer at the C-terminus of tTA to determine which of the two sites is present. Suggested primer: 5-gagctccacttagacggcgagg-3. Original backbone was pcDNA3.1(+). These plasmids were generated as part of the Illuminating the Druggable Genome (IDG) program sponsored by the NIH Common Fund. The goal of this program is to identify, gather, and distribute information and resources for proteins that currently are not well-studied yet belong to commonly drug-targeted protein families: protein kinases, non-olfactory G-protein coupled receptors (GPCRs), and ion channels. The IDG program is designed to develop fundamental research tools for understudied proteins, elucidate their function, and disseminate the IDG-related resources and data to the greater scientific community.
How to cite: CNR1-Tango was a gift from Bryan Roth (Addgene plasmid # 66254 ; http://n2t.net/addgene:66254 ; RRID:Addgene_66254)
