[The description below was written by a language model from this plasmid's Addgene catalogue record.]
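Description:
CNR1-Tango is a mammalian expression plasmid from the PRESTO-Tango collection, a resource of G protein-coupled receptor constructs designed for parallel screening of receptor activation through a transcriptional readout. It is built on the "empty Tango" backbone (about 6.6 kb without insert), which the record says was derived from pcDNA3.1(+). It is maintained in E. coli as a high-copy plasmid under ampicillin selection, and it carries a neomycin resistance marker so that transfected mammalian cells can be selected with G418.

The insert is the human CNR1 gene, encoding the cannabinoid CB1 receptor (about 1.4 kb), cloned between a NotI site at the 5′ end and a 3′ site recorded as XhoI. The CMV promoter drives expression, and the backbone supplies an N-terminal FLAG tag, which allows the receptor to be detected. The depositor notes place a tTA (tetracycline transactivator) sequence downstream of the receptor, consistent with the Tango principle named in the stated purpose: agonist-driven arrestin translocation to the receptor leads to transcriptional activation, which can be measured with a tTA-responsive reporter. The record does not list the linker or cleavage elements between receptor and tTA, and no feature table is provided, so these details cannot be confirmed here. The depositor also cautions that most vectors in this series carry an XbaI site rather than XhoI downstream of tTA, so the identity of the 3′ site should be checked by sequencing before any digest. The plasmid was produced under a programme developing tools for understudied druggable protein families, and is used for arrestin-recruitment-based ligand screening and profiling at CB1.
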