>Addgene plasmid #66254 | CNR1-Tango | depositor partial sequence | sequence record 113121 | empty Tango
GACGGATCGGGAGATCTCCCGATCCCCTATGGTGCACTCTCAGTACAATCTGCTCTGATGCCGCATAGTT
AAGCCAGTATCTGCTCCCTGCTTGTGTGTTGGAGGTCGCTGAGTAGTGCGCGAGCAAAATTTAAGCTACA
ACAAGGCAAGGCTTGACCGACAATTGCATGAAGAATCTGCTTAGGGTTAGGCGTTTTGCGCTGCTTCGCG
ATGTACGGGCCAGATATACGCGTTGACATTGATTATTGACTAGTTATTAATAGTAATCAATTACGGGGTC
ATTAGTTCATAGCCCATATATGGAGTTCCGCGTTACATAACTTACGGTAAATGGCCCGCCTGGCTGACCG
CCCAACGACCCCCGCCCATTGACGTCAATAATGACGTATGTTCCCATAGTAACGCCAATAGGGACTTTCC
ATTGACGTCAATGGGTGGAGTATTTACGGTAAACTGCCCACTTGGCAGTACATCAAGTGTATCATATGCC
AAGTACGCCCCCTATTGACGTCAATGACGGTAAATGGCCCGCCTGGCATTATGCCCAGTACATGACCTTA
TGGGACTTTCCTACTTGGCAGTACATCTACGTATTAGTCATCGCTATTACCATGGTGATGCGGTTTTGGC
AGTACATCAATGGGCGTGGATAGCGGTTTGACTCACGGGGATTTCCAAGTCTCCACCCCATTGACGTCAA
TGGGAGTTTGTTTTGGCACCAAAATCAACGGGACTTTCCAAAATGTCGTAACAACTCCGCCCCATTGACG
CAAATGGGCGGTAGGCGTGTACGGTGGGAGGTCTATATAAGCAGAGCTCTCTGGCTAACTAGAGAACCCA
CTGCTTACTGGCTTATCGAAATTAATACGACTCACTATAGGGAGACCCAAGCTGGCTAGCGTTTAAACTT
AAGCTTGGTACCGAGCTCGGATCCACTAGTCCAGTGTGGTGGAATTCTGCAGATATCCAGCACAGTGGCG
GCCGCGCCACCATGAAGACGATCATCGCCCTGAGCTACATCTTCTGCCTGGTATTCGCCGACTACAAGGA
CGATGATGACGCCAGCATCGATACCGGTGGACGCACCCCACCCAGCCTGGGTCCCCAAGATGAGTCCTGC
ACCACCGCCAGCTCCTCCCTGGCCAAGGACACTTCATCGACCGGTGAGAACCTGTACTTCCAGCTAAGAT
TAGATAAAAGTAAAGTGATTAACAGCGCATTAGAGCTGCTTAATGAGGTCGGAATCGAAGGTTTAACAAC
CCGTAAACTCGCCCAGAAGCTAGGTGTAGAGCAGCCTACATTGTATTGGCATGTAAAAAATAAGCGGGCT
TTGCTCGACGCCTTAGCCATTGAGATGTTAGATAGGCACCATACTCACTTTTGCCCTTTAGAAGGGGAAA
GCTGGCAAGATTTTTTACGTAATAACGCTAAAAGTTTTAGATGTGCTTTACTAAGTCATCGCGATGGAGC
AAAAGTACATTTAGGTACACGGCCTACAGAAAAACAGTATGAAACTCTCGAAAATCAATTAGCCTTTTTA
TGCCAACAAGGTTTTTCACTAGAGAATGCATTATATGCACTCAGCGCTGTGGGGCATTTTACTTTAGGTT
GCGTATTGGAAGATCAAGAGCATCAAGTCGCTAAAGAAGAAAGGGAAACACCTACTACTGATAGTATGCC
GCCATTATTACGACAAGCTATCGAATTATTTGATCACCAAGGTGCAGAGCCAGCCTTCTTATTCGGCCTT
GAATTGATCATATGCGGATTAGAAAAACAACTTAAATGTGAAAGTGGGTCCGCGTACAGCCGCGCGCGTA
CGAAAAACAATTACGGGTCTACCATCGAGGGCCTGCTCGATCTCCCGGACGACGACGCCCCCGAAGAGGC
GGGGCTGGCGGCTCCGCGCCTGTCCTTTCTCCCCGCGGGACACACGCGCAGACTGTCGACGGCCCCCCCG
ACCGATGTCAGCCTGGGGGACGAGCTCCACTTAGACGGCGAGGACGTGGCGATGGCGCATGCCGACGCGC
TAGACGATTTCGATCTGGACATGTTGGGGGACGGGGATTCCCCGGGTCCGGGATTTACCCCCCACGACTC
CGCCCCCTACGGCGCTCTGGATATGGCCGACTTCGAGTTTGAGCAGATGTTTACCGATGCCCTTGGAATT
GACGAGTACGGTGGGTAGCTCGAGTCTAGAGGGCCCGTTTAAACCCGCTGATCAGCCTCGACTGTGCCTT
CTAGTTGCCAGCCATCTGTTGTTTGCCCCTCCCCCGTGCCTTCCTTGACCCTGGAAGGTGCCACTCCCAC
TGTCCTTTCCTAATAAAATGAGGAAATTGCATCGCATTGTCTGAGTAGGTGTCATTCTATTCTGGGGGGT
GGGGTGGGGCAGGACAGCAAGGGGGAGGATTGGGAAGACAATAGCAGGCATGCTGGGGATGCGGTGGGCT
CTATGGCTTCTGAGGCGGAAAGAACCAGCTGGGGCTCTAGGGGGTATCCCC
[124 nt withheld, positions 2502-2625]
C
[91 nt withheld, positions 2627-2717]
A
[49 nt withheld, positions 2719-2767]
CCTTTGACGTTGGAGTCCACGTTCTTT
[37 nt withheld, positions 2795-2831]
ACCCTATCTCGGTCTATTCTTTTGATTTATAAGGGATTTTGCCGATTTCGGCCTATTGGTTAAAAAATGA
GCTGATTTAACAAAAATTTAACGCGAATTAATTCTGTGGAATGTGTGTCAGTTAGGGTGTGGAAAGTCCC
CAGGCTCCCCAGCAGGCAGAAGTATGCAAAGCATGCATCTCAATTAGTCAGCAACCAGGTGTGGAAAGTC
CCCAGGCTCCCCAGCAGGCAGAAGTATGCAAAGCATGCATCTCAATTAGTCAGCAACCATAGTCCCGCCC
CTAACTCCGCCCATCCCGCCCCTAACTCCGCCCAGTTCCGCCCATTCTCCGCCCCATGGCTGACTAATTT
TTTTTATTTATGCAGAGGCCGAGGCCGCCTCTGCCTCTGAGCTATTCCAGAAGTAGTGAGGAGGCTTTTT
TGGAGGCCTAGGCTTTTGCAAAAAGCTCCCGGGAGCTTGTATATCCATTTTCGGATCTGATCAAGAGACA
GGATGAGGATCGTTTCGCATGATTGAACAAGATGGATTGCACGCAGGTTCTCCGGCCGCTTGGGTGGAGA
GGCTATTCGGCTATGACTGGGCACAACAGACAATCGGCTGCTCTGATGCCGCCGTGTTCCGGCTGTCAGC
GCAGGGGCGCCCGGTTCTTTTTGTCAAGACCGACCTGTCCGGTGCCCTGAATGAACTGCAGGACGAGGCA
GCGCGGCTATCGTGGCTGGCCACGACGGGCGTTCCTTGCGCAGCTGTGCTCGACGTTGTCACTGAAGCGG
GAAGGGACTGGCTGCTATTGGGCGAAGTGCCGGGGCAGGATCTCCTGTCATCTCACCTTGCTCCTGCCGA
GAAAGTATCCATCATGGCTGATGCAATGCGGCGGCTGCATACGCTTGATCCGGCTACCTGCCCATTCGAC
CACCAAGCGAAACATCGCATCGAGCGAGCACGTACTCGGATGGAAGCCGGTCTTGTCGATCAGGATGATC
TGGACGAAGAGCATCAGGGGCTCGCGCCAGCCGAACTGTTCGCCAGGCTCAAGGCGCGCATGCCCGACGG
CGAGGATCTCGTCGTGACCCATGGCGATGCCTGCTTGCCGAATATCATGGTGGAAAATGGCCGCTTTTCT
GGATTCATCGACTGTGGCCGGCTGGGTGTGGCGGACCGCTATCAGGACATAGCGTTGGCTACCCGTGATA
TTGCTGAAGAGCTTGGCGGCGAATGGGCTGACCGCTTCCTCGTGCTTTACGGTATCGCCGCTCCCGATTC
GCAGCGCATCGCCTTCTATCGCCTTCTTGACGAGTTCTTCTGAGCGGGACTCTGGGGTTCGAAATGACCG
ACCAAGCGACGCCCAACCTGCCATCACGAGATTTCGATTCCACCGCCGCCTTCTATGAAAGGTTGGGCTT
CGGAATCGTTTTCCGGGACGCCGGCTGGATGATCCTCCAGCGCGGGGATCTCATGCTGGAGTTCTTCGCC
CACCCCAACTTGTTTATTGCAGCTTATAATGGTTACAAATAAAGCAATAGCATCACAAATTTCACAAATA
AAGCATTTTTTTCACTGCATTCTAGTTGTGGTTTGTCCAAACTCATCAATGTATCTTATCATGTCTGTAT
ACCGTCGACCTCTAGCTAGAGCTTGGCGTAATCATGGTCATAGCTGTTTCCTGTGTGAAATTGTTATCCG
CTCACAATTCCACACAACATACGAGCCGGAAGCATAAAGTGTAAAGCCTGGGGTGCCTAATGAGTGAGCT
AACTCACATTAATTGCGTTGCGCTCACTGCCCGCTTTCCAGTCGGGAAACCTGTCGTGCCAGCTGCATTA
ATGAATCGGCCAACGCGCGGGGAGAGGCGGTTTGCGTATTGGGCGCTCTTCCGCTTCCTCGCTCACTGAC
TCGCTGCGCTCGGTCGTTCGGCTGCGGCGAGCGGTATCAGCTCACTCAAAGGCGGTAATACGGTTATCCA
CAGAATCAGGGGATAACGCAGGAAAGAACATGTGAGCAAAAGGCCAGCAAAAGGCCAGGAACCGTAAAAA
GGCCGCGTTGCTGGCGTTTTTCCATAGGCTCCGCCCCCCTGACGAGCATCACAAAAATCGACGCTCAAGT
CAGAGGTGGCGAAACCCGACAGGACTATAAAGATACCAGGCGTTTCCCCCTGGAAGCTCCCTCGTGCGCT
CTCCTGTTCCGACCCTGCCGCTTACCGGATACCTGTCCGCCTTTCTCCCTTCGGGAAGCGTGGCGCTTTC
TCATAGCTCACGCTGTAGGTATCTCAGTTCGGTGTAGGTCGTTCGCTCCAAGCTGGGCTGTGTGCACGAA
CCCCCCGTTCAGCCCGACCGCTGCGCCTTATCCGGTAACTATCGTCTTGAGTCCAACCCGGTAAGACACG
ACTTATCGCCACTGGCAGCAGCCACTGGTAACAGGATTAGCAGAGCGAGGTATGTAGGCGGTGCTACAGA
GTTCTTGAAGTGGTGGCCTAACTACGGCTACACTAGAAGAACAGTATTTGGTATCTGCGCTCTGCTGAAG
CCAGTTACCTTCGGAAAAAGAGTTGGTAGCTCTTGATCCGGCAAACAAACCACCGCTGGTAGCGGTTTTT
TTGTTTGCAAGCAGCAGATTACGCGCAGAAAAAAAGGATCTCAAGAAGATCCTTTGATCTTTTCTACGGG
GTCTGACGCTCAGTGGAACGAAAACTCACGTTAAGGGATTTTGGTCATGAGATTATCAAAAAGGATCTTC
ACCTAGATCCTTTTAAATTAAAAATGAAGTTTTAAATCAATCTAAAGTATATATGAGTAAACTTGGTCTG
ACAGTTACCAATGCTTAATCAGTGAGGCACCTATCTCAGCGATCTGTCTATTTCGTTCATCCATAGTTGC
CTGACTCCCCGTCGTGTAGATAACTACGATACGGGAGGGCTTACCATCTGGCCCCAGTGCTGCAATGATA
CCGCGAGACCCACGCTCACCGGCTCCAGATTTATCAGCAATAAACCAGCCAGCCGGAAGGGCCGAGCGCA
GAAGTGGTCCTGCAACTTTATCCGCCTCCATCCAGTCTATTAATTGTTGCCGGGAAGCTAGAGTAAGTAG
TTCGCCAGTTAATAGTTTGCGCAACGTTGTTGCCATTGCTACAGGCATCGTGGTGTCACGCTCGTCGTTT
GGTATGGCTTCATTCAGCTCCGGTTCCCAACGATCAAGGCGAGTTACATGATCCCCCATGTTGTGCAAAA
AAGCGGTTAGCTCCTTCGGTCCTCCGATCGTTGTCAGAAGTAAGTTGGCCGCAGTGTTATCACTCATGGT
TATGGCAGCACTGCATAATTCTCTTACTGTCATGCCATCCGTAAGATGCTTTTCTGTGACTGGTGAGTAC
TCAACCAAGTCATTCTGAGAATAGTGTATGCGGCGACCGAGTTGCTCTTGCCCGGCGTCAATACGGGATA
ATACCGCGCCACATAGCAGAACTTTAAAAGTGCTCATCATTGGAAAACGTTCTTCGGGGCGAAAACTCTC
AAGGATCTTACCGCTGTTGAGATCCAGTTCGATGTAACCCACTCGTGCACCCAACTGATCTTCAGCATCT
TTTACTTTCACCAGCGTTTCTGGGTGAGCAAAAACAGGAAGGCAAAATGCCGCAAAAAAGGGAATAAGGG
CGACACGGAAATGTTGAATACTCATACTCTTCCTTTTTCAATATTATTGAAGCATTTATCAGGGTTATTG
TCTCATGAGCGGATACATATTTGAATGTATTTAGAAAAATAAACAAATAGGGGTTCCGCGCACATTTCCC
CGAAAAGTGCCACCTGACGTC
