>Addgene plasmid #66254 | CNR1-Tango | depositor partial sequence | sequence record 113122 | CNR1
ATGAAGAGCATTTTGGATGGGCTCGCTGATACCACATTCCGGACAATTACAACTGATCTGCTGTACGTGG
GTTCAAACGATATTCAGTATGAGGACATAAAAGGCGATATGGCCTCTAAACTGGGCTATTTCCCACAGAA
GTTCCCTCTCACCAGCTTCCGCGGTAGCCCTTTTCAGGAGAAAATGACTGCGGGAGACAATCCTCAGCTC
GTCCCCGCAGACCAGGTGAACATTACTGAATTTTACAACAAGAGTTTGAGCAGCTTTAAGGAGAACGAGG
AGAACATACAGTGCGGAGAAAACTTTATGGACATTGAGTGCTTTATGGTGCTGAATCCCAGTCAGCAGCT
GGCTATAGCGGTGCTGTCCCTGACCCTTGGGACTTTCACGGTCTTGGAGAATCTGCTGGTGCTGTGCGTC
ATCTTGCACAGCCGGTCACTGCGGTGTCGGCCAAGTTATCACTTTATTGGCTCACTCGCTGTCGCTGATC
TCCTGGGCTCCGTGATTTTCGTTTATTCATTCATCGACTTCCATGTCTTCCACCGGAAAGACTCACGGAA
CGTTTTTCTTTTCAAGCTTGGAGGCGTTACGGCCAGTTTTACTGCTAGCGTAGGAAGCCTGTTCCTGACT
GCGATCGACCGATACATCAGCATCCATAGACCACTCGCTTATAAGCGGATTGTAACACGCCCAAAGGCCG
TGGTCGCCTTTTGCTTGATGTGGACGATTGCCATCGTCATCGCCGTGCTGCCACTGCTCGGGTGGAACTG
CGAAAAGTTGCAGTCCGTGTGCAGTGACATCTTCCCCCATATCGACGAGACCTACCTCATGTTCTGGATT
GGCGTAACAAGCGTTCTGTTGCTGTTTATTGTCTACGCTTACATGTACATTCTGTGGAAGGCCCATAGTC
ACGCGGTCCGCATGATCCAGCGCGGTACCCAGAAGTCAATAATTATTCACACATCTGAAGACGGCAAAGT
ACAGGTCACAAGACCGGACCAGGCTCGGATGGACATCAGGCTTGCTAAGACACTGGTGTTGATACTGGTG
GTGCTGATTATCTGCTGGGGACCTCTCCTCGCTATTATGGTGTACGACGTGTTCGGCAAGATGAATAAGT
TGATCAAGACCGTATTTGCCTTCTGTTCTATGCTGTGCCTGCTTAATAGTACTGTGAACCCCATCATCTA
CGCCCTGCGCTCTAAAGACTTGCGCCACGCCTTCCGGTCCATGTTTCCCTCCTGTGAGGGTACCGCACAG
CCCCTCGACAACTCCATGGGGGATAGCGATTGCCTTCACAAGCATGCAAACAACGCAGCATCCGTCCACA
GGGCGGCCGAGAGTTGCATCAAGTCTACCGTTAAAATCGCTAAAGTTACTATGTCAGTCAGCACTGACAC
ATCTGCCGAAGCTCTG
