>Addgene plasmid #66254 | CNR1-Tango | addgene partial sequence | sequence record 117619 | CMV-F 5'-CGCAAATGGGCGGTAGGCGTG-3'
TCTCTGGCTAACTAGAGAACCCACTGCTTACTGGCTTATCGAAATTAATACGACTCACTATAGGGAGACC
CAAGCTGGCTAGCGTTTAAACTTAAGCTTGGTACCGAGCTCGGATCCACTAGTCCAGTGTGGTGGAATTC
TGCAGATATCCAGCACAGTGGCGGCCGCGCCACCATGAAGACGATCATCGCCCTGAGCTACATCTTCTGC
CTGGTATTCGCCGACTACAAGGACGATGATGACGCCAGCATCGATATGAAGAGCATTTTGGATGGGCTCG
CTGATACCACATTCCGGACAATTACAACTGATCTGCTGTACGTGGGTTCAAACGATATTCAGTATGAGGA
CATAAAAGGCGATATGGCCTCTAAACTGGGCTATTTCCCACAGAAGTTCCCTCTCACCAGCTTCCGCGGT
AGCCCTTTTCAGGAGAAAATGACTGCGGGAGACAATCCTCAGCTCGTCCCCGCAGACCAGGTGAACATTA
CTGAATTTTACAACAAGAGTTTGAGCAGCTTTAAGGAGAACGAGGAGAACATACAGTGCGGAGAAAACTT
TATGGACATTGAGTGCTTTATGGTGCTGAATCCCAGTCAGCAGCTGGCTATAGCGGTGCTGTCCCTGACC
CTTGGGACTTTCACGGTCTTGGAGAATCTGCTGGTGCTGTGCGTCATCTTGCACAGCCGGTCACTGCGGT
GTCGGCCAAGTTATCACTTTATTGGCTCACTCGCTGTCGCTGATCTCCTGGGCTCCGTGATTTTCGTTTA
TTCATTCATCGACTTCCATGTCTTCCACCGGAAAGACTCACGGAACGTTTTTCTTTTCAAGCTTGGAGGC
GTTACGGCCAGTTTTACTGCTAGCGTAGGAAGCCTGTTCCTGACTGCGATCGACCGATACATCAGCATCC
ATAGACCACTCGCTTATAAGCGGATTGTAACACGCCCAAAGGCCGTGGTCGCCTTTTGCTTGATGTGGAC
GATTGCCATCGTCATCGCCGTGCTGCCACTGCTCGGGTGGAACTGCGAAAAGTTGCAGTCCGTGTGCAGT
GACATCTTCCCCCATATCGACGAGACCTACCTCATG
