>Addgene plasmid #66254 | CNR1-Tango | addgene partial sequence | sequence record 118051 | Tet-R 5'-GGCGAGTTTACGGGTTGTTA-3'
CTCTAATGCGCTGTTAATCACTTTACTTTTATCTAATCTTAGCTGGAAGTACAGGTTCTCACCGGTCGAT
GAAGTGTCCTTGGCCAGGGAGGAGCTGGCGGTGGTGCAGGACTCATCTTGGGGACCCAGGCTGGGTGGGG
TGCGTCCACCGGTATCGATCAGAGCTTCGGCAGATGTGTCAGTGCTGACTGACATAGTAACTTTAGCGAT
TTTAACGGTAGACTTGATGCAACTCTCGGCCGCCCTGTGGACGGATGCTGCGTTGTTTGCATGCTTGTGA
AGGCAATCGCTATCCCCCATGGAGTTGTCGAGGGGCTGTGCGGTACCCTCACAGGAGGGAAACATGGACC
GGAAGGCGTGGCGCAAGTCTTTAGAGCGCAGGGCGTAGATGATGGGGTTCACAGTACTATTAAGCAGGCA
CAGCATAGAACAGAAGGCAAATACGGTCTTGATCAACTTATTCATCTTGCCGAACACGTCGTACACCATA
ATAGCGAGGAGAGGTCCCCAGCAGATAATCAGCACCACCAGTATCAACACCAGTGTCTTAGCAAGCCTGA
TGTCCATCCGAGCCTGGTCCGGTCTTGTGACCTGTACTTTGCCGTCTTCAGATGTGTGAATAATTATTGA
CTTCTGGGTACCGCGCTGGATCATGCGGACCGCGTGACTATGGGCCTTCCACAGAATGTACATGTAAGCG
TAGACAATAAACAGCAACAGAACGCTTGTTACGCCAATCCAGAACATGAGGTAGGTCTCGTCGATATGGG
GGAAGATGTCACTGCACACGGACTGCAACTTTTCGCAGTTCCACCCGAGCAGTGGCAGCACGGCGATGAC
GATGGCAATCGTCCACATCAAGCAAAAGGCGACCACGGCCTTTGGGCGTGTTACAATCCGCTTATAAGCG
AGTGGTCTATGGATGCTGATGTATCGGTCGATCGCAGTCAGGAACAGGCTTCCTACGCTAGCAGTAAAAC
TGGCCGTAACGCCTCCAAGCTTGAAAAGAAAAACGTTCCGTGAGTCTTTCCGGTG
